>Addgene plasmid #250614 | pLVX-TetOn-puro-ICP4-RR/LL | addgene full sequence | sequence record 498566 | Addgene NGS Result
ACCTCGAGTTTACTCCCTATCAGTGATAGAGAACGTATGAAGAGTTTACTCCCTATCAGTGATAGAGAAC
GTATGCAGACTTTACTCCCTATCAGTGATAGAGAACGTATAAGGAGTTTACTCCCTATCAGTGATAGAGA
ACGTATGACCAGTTTACTCCCTATCAGTGATAGAGAACGTATCTACAGTTTACTCCCTATCAGTGATAGA
GAACGTATATCCAGTTTACTCCCTATCAGTGATAGAGAACGTATAAGCTTTGCTTATGTAAACCAGGGCG
CCTATAAAAGAGTGCTGATTTTTTGAGTAAACTTCAATTCCACAACACTTTTGTCTTATACCAACTTTCC
GTACCACTTCCTACCCTCGTAAAGAATTCGCAGGCTCTTAAGGCCACCATGGCATCAGAAAACAAGCAGC
GACCAGGGAGCCCAGGGCCTACTGATGGCCCCCCCCCTACCCCGTCACCCGATCGAGACGAAAGAGGAGC
ACTCGGGTGGGGCGCAGAAACAGAGGAGGGAGGAGACGATCCCGATCACGATCCAGATCATCCACACGAT
CTCGATGACGCACGCCGGGACGGCCGAGCTCCCGCGGCCGGTACAGATGCGGGGGAGGACGCGGGTGATG
CGGTAAGCTCACGCCAGCTCGCTCTGCTTGCGAGCATGGTTGAGGAAGCAGTAAGGACAATACCAACACC
AGACCCTGCAGCGAGCCCTCCTCGAACTCCCGCCTTTCTCGCGGACGACGATGATGGCGATGAGTATGAC
GACGCAGCGGACGCCGCAGGAGACCGGGCTCCTGCTCGGGGACGGGAGCGGGAGGCGCCACTGAGGGGGG
CTTATCCAGACCCGACGGACCGGCTCTCTCCTAGGCCCCCTGCCCAGCCCCCTCGACGAAGGAGACACGG
TCGCAGACGGCCATCTGCTTCCTCAACCAGCTCTGATTCCGGGTCAAGCAGCAGTAGTTCAGCCAGCTCC
AGTTCTAGTAGTAGCGACGAAGACGAGGACGATGATGGGAACGATGCGGCCGACCATGCTCGAGAAGCAA
GAGCAGTTGGTCGCGGACCCTCATCTGCTGCGCCAGAGGCACCTGGCCGGACACCGCCTCCCCCTGGCCC
CCCGCCTCTTTCAGAGGCAGCGCCTAAGCCGCGAGCCGCTGCTCGAACGCCCGCAGCTAGCGCAGGGCGG
ATTGAAAGGCGACGAGCGCGGGCTGCGGTTGCAGGCAGGGATGCTACCGGTCGCTTCACAGCTGGGCAGC
CAAGACGCGTGGAGTTGGATGCGGACGCCGCGTCTGGTGCTTTTTATGCTCGGTATAGAGATGGTTACGT
CTCCGGGGAGCCATGGCCCGGAGCCGGGCCACCACCACCCGGGCGGGTACTTTATGGAGGTCTCGGTGAC
AGTAGACCAGGCCTTTGGGGGGCACCAGAAGCCGAAGAGGCCAGGCGGAGATTTGAAGCGTCTGGGGCCC
CGGCAGCCGTTTGGGCCCCAGAGCTGGGAGACGCAGCTCAACAGTACGCTCTTATAACGCGACTGCTTTA
CACGCCAGACGCCGAGGCAATGGGCTGGCTGCAAAACCCGAGAGTTGTTCCCGGAGACGTTGCCCTCGAT
CAAGCGTGCTTCCGAATTTCAGGCGCGGCGAGAAATTCTAGCTCTTTCATTACCGGCTCCGTCGCGCGAG
CAGTCCCTCACTTGGGGTATGCCATGGCTGCGGGAAGATTTGGCTGGGGGTTGGCGCACGCTGCAGCCGC
CGTTGCGATGTCACTGTTGTACGACCGAGCCCAAAAGGGGTTCCTTTTGACGTCACTGCGGCGCGCGTAC
GCACCCCTGTTGGCACGGGAAAACGCGGCCCTGACGGGTGCTGCCGGGAGTCCCGGAGCTGGCGCGGACG
ACGAAGGGGTCGCCGCAGTCGCAGCTGCGGCACCAGGAGAGAGGGCTGTGCCGGCAGGCTATGGGGCCGC
CGGAATACTGGCTGCTCTCGGAAGGTTGAGCGCAGCGCCCGCCTCACCGGTCGGAGGGGACGACCCAGAT
GCTGCACGACACGCTGACGCGGACGCGGGACGGAGAGCTCAAGCCGGACGAGTCGCTGTAGAGTGTCTCG
CCGCCTGCCGAGGGATTCTTGAGGCATTGGCCGAAGGGTTCGACGGTGATCTTGCCGCAGTTCCAGGTCT
CGCCGGCGCCCGCCCAGCCTCACCTCCTAGGCCAGAGGGCCCTGCCGGGCCCGCTAGTCCACCTCCGCCA
CATGCAGATGCTCCCAGGCTCCGAGCATGGCTTCGAGAACTCAGATTCGTCCGAGATGCTCTCGTACTGA
TGCGCTTGCGGGGAGACTTGAGGGTAGCTGGGGGCAGTGAGGCGGCAGTGGCCGCTGTACGAGCTGTTTC
ACTGGTGGCGGGGGCATTGGGGCCCGCCTTGCCGCGCGACCCACGATTGCCGAGTAGTGCAGCGGCCGCC
GCTGCTGACCTCCTGTTCGAAAACCAGAGCCTGAGGCCTCTGCTTGCAGCCGCGGCAAGCGCTCCTGACG
CTGCAGACGCACTGGCCGCTGCCGCAGCGAGTGCAGCTCCAAGGGAGGGTAGAAAGCGGAAAAGCCCTGG
ACCAGCGAGACCGCCAGGAGGCGGGGGCCCCCGCCCGCCGAAGACGAAGAAGAGCGGAGCTGACGCTCCA
GGCAGTGACGCAAGAGCCCCGCTTCCTGCCCCGCCCAGCACGCCACCTGGACCGGAGCCAACCCCGGCTC
AACCTGCTGCCGCTAGGGGTGCGGCGGCCCAGGCCCGACCTCGACCCGTTGCCCTCTCTCGCCGACCTGC
GGAGGGGCCGGACCCTCTGGGTGGGTGGCGCCGACAGCCACGAGGACCTTCTCACACCGCGGCACCGGCA
GCGGCTGCGTTGGAGGCGTACTGTTCACCCCGGGCGGTTGCAGAACTCACTGACCATCCGCTGTTCCCGG
TCCCATGGCGACCGGCTCTTATGTTCGACCCGCGAGCACTCGCATCCATAGCAGCCAGATGTGCCGGCCC
AGCGCCGGCGGCTCAAGCGGCGTGTGGGGGGGATGACGATGAAAACCCCCATCCACACGGAGCGGCAGGT
GGCAGACTTTTCGGACCCCTCCGAGCCTCTGGCCCCCTGCGCCGGATGGCCGCATGGATGAGGCAAATCC
CAGATCCCGAGGACGTGCGCGTTGTAGTGCTTTATAGCCCACTTCCAGGGGAGGATCTCGCGGGGGGTGG
AGCTTCCGGTGGACCGCCTGAGTGGAGCGCGGAGAGGGGCGGTCTGTCATGTCTTCTGGCGGCTCTTGCT
AACAGACTGTGTGGCCCAGATACAGCCGCGTGGGCGGGTAACTGGACGGGAGCGCCCGATGTCTCCGCAC
TCGGGGCCCAAGGTGTATTGCTGCTGTCCACCCGCGACTTGGCATTCGCCGGGGCTGTCGAATTCCTGGG
ACTCCTCGCGTCAGCGGGCGACAGACGATTGATAGTCGTGAATACTGTCCGGGCATGTGACTGGCCAGCG
GACGGTCCAGCCGTGAGTCGACAGCACGCATATTTGGCTTGCGATCTGCTGCCCGCCGTACAATGTGCTG
TGCGGTGGCCGGCGGCGCGGGATTTGCGCCGGACTGTACTGGCCAGCGGCCGAGTTTTTGGGCCCGGTGT
CTTCGCACGGGTAGAGGCGGCGCACGCTCGGTTGTATCCCGATGCCCCCCCGCTTAGGCTGTGTAGGGGT
GGTAACGTACGATATAGAGTCCGCACGCGCTTTGGACCCGACACTCCTGTACCAATGTCCCCACGCGAGT
ATAGGCGAGCTGTTCTTCCGGCGCTCGACGGTCGGGCGGCTGCGAGTGGCACCACGGATGCGATGGCTCC
GGGGGCCCCTGACTTCTGTGAGGAGGAGGCACACTCTCACCGGGCATGTGCGCGCTGGGGACTCGGTGCG
CCCCTTCGCCCGGTCTATGTGGCACTCGGGCGAGAAGCTGTCCGGGCAGGGCCGGCTAGATGGAGGGGAC
CGCGCCGGGATTTTTGCGCAAGAGCTTTGCTCGAGCCAGATGATGATGCACCCCCGTTGGTACTGCGCGG
CGACGACGACGACGGACCCGGTGCACTTCCTCCGGCCCCGCCGGGAATTCGCTGGGCTAGCGCCACCGGT
CGATCAGGCACGGTGCTCGCTGCAGCAGGTGCTGTTGAGGTACTGGGGGCTGAAGCGGGACTGGCAACTC
CGCCGCGCAGGGACGTGGTTGATTGGGAGGGGGCTTGGGACGAGGATGACGGAGGTGCCTTCGAAGGCGA
CGGGGTTCTGTAAATCGATGCCCCTCTCCCTCCCAGACCACCTCCCCTGCGAGCTAAGCTGGACAGCCAA
TGACGGGTAAGAGAGTGACATTTTTCACTAACCTAAGACAGGAGGGCCGTCAGAGCTACTGCCTAATCCA
AAGACGGGTAAAAGTGATAAAAATGTATCACTCCAACCTAAGACAGGCGCAGCTTCCGAGGGATTTGAGA
TCCAGACATGATAAGATACATTGATGAGTTTGGACAAACCAAAACTAGAATGCAGTGAAAAAAATGCCTT
ATTTGTGAAATTTGTGATGCTATTGCCTTATTTGTAACCATTATAAGCTGCAATAAACAAGTTAAGTCGA
TAAACTGGATCTCTGCTGTCCCTGTAATAAACCCGAAAATTTTGAATTTTTGTAATTTGTTTTTGTAATT
CTTTAGTTTGTATGTCTGTTGCTATTATGTCTACTATTCTTTCCCCTGCACTGTACCCCCCAATCCCCCC
TTTTCTTTTAAAGGCGATACCGTCGAGATCCGTTCACTAATCGAATGGATCTGTCTCTGTCTCTCTCTCC
ACCTTCTTCTTCTATTCCTTCGGGCCTGTCGGGTCCCCTCGGGGTTGGGAGGTGGGTCTGAAACGATAAT
GGTGAATATCCCTGCCTAACTCTATTCACTATAGAAAGTACAGCAAAAACTATTCTTAAACCTACCAAGC
CTCCTACTATCATTATGAATAATTTTATATACCACAGCCAATTTGTTATGTTAAACCAATTCCACAAACT
TGCCCATTTATCTAATTCCAATAATTCTTGTTCATTCTTTTCTTGCTGGTTTTGCGATTCTTCAATTAAG
GAGTGTATTAAGCTTGTGTAATTGTTAATTTCTCTGTCCCACTCCATCCAGGTCGTGTGATTCCAAATCT
GTTCCAGAGATTTATTACTCCAACTAGCATTCCAAGGCACAGCAGTGGTGCAAATGAGTTTTCCAGAGCA
ACCCCAAATCCCCAGGAGCTGTTGATCCTTTAGGTATCTTTCCACAGCCAGGATTCTTGCCTGGAGCTGC
TTGATGCCCCAGACTGTGAGTTGCAACAGATGCTGTTGCGCCTCAATAGCCCTCAGCAAATTGTTCTGCT
GCTGCACTATACCAGACAATAATTGTCTGGCCTGTACCGTCAGCGTCATTGACGCTGCGCCCATAGTGCT
TCCTGCTGCTCCCAAGAACCCAAGGAACAAAGCTCCTATTCCCACTGCTCTTTTTTCTCTCTGCACCACT
CTTCTCTTTGCCTTGGTGGGTGCTACTCCTAATGGTTCAATTTTTACTACTTTATATTTATATAATTCAC
TTCTCCAATTGTCCCTCATATCTCCTCCTCCAGGTCTGAAGATCAGCGGCCGGCCGCTTGCTGTGCGGTG
GTCTTACTTTTGTTTTGCTCTTCCTCTATCTTGTCTAAAGCTTCCTTGGTGTCTTTTATCTCTATCCTTT
GATGCACACAATAGAGGGTTGCTACTGTATTATATAATGATCTAAGTTCTTCTGATCCTGTCTGAAGGGA
TGGTTGTAGCTGTCCCAGTATTTGTCTACAGCCTTCTGATGTTTCTAACAGGCCAGGATTAACTGCGAAT
CGTTCTAGCTCCCTGCTTGCCCATACTATATGTTTTAATTTATATTTTTTCTTTCCCCCTGGCCTTAACC
GAATTTTTTCCCATCGCGATCTAATTCTCCCCCGCTTAATACTGACGCTCTCGCACCCATCTCTCTCCTT
CTAGCCTCCGCTAGTCAAAATTTTTGGCGTACTCACCAGTCGCCGCCCCTCGCCTCTTGCCGTGCGCGCT
TCAGCAAGCCGAGTCCTGCGTCGAGAGAGCTCCTCTGGTTTCCCTTTCGCTTTCAAGTCCCTGTTCGGGC
GCCACTGCTAGAGATTTTCCACACTGACTAAAAGGGTCTGAGGGATCTCTAGTTACCAGAGTCACACAAC
AGACGGGCACACACTACTTGAAGCACTCAAGGCAAGCTTTATTGAGGCTTAAGCAGTGGGTTCCCTAGTT
AGCCAGAGAGCTCCCAGGCTCAGATCTGGTCTAACCAGAGAGACCCAGTACAGGCAAAAAGCAGCTGCTT
ATATGCAGGATCTGAGGGCTCGCCACTCCCCAGTCCCGCCCAGGCCACGCCTCCCTGGAAAGTCCCCAGC
GGAAAGTCCCTTGTAGCAAGCTCGATATCAGCAGTTCTTGAAGTACTCCGGATGCAGCTCTCGGGCCACG
TGATGAAATGCTAGGCGGCTGTCAAACCTCCACTCTAACACTTCTCTCTCCGGGTCATCCATCCCATGCA
GGCTCACAGGGTGTAACAAGCTGGTGTTCTCTCCTTTATTGGCCTCTTCTACCTTATCTGGCTCAACTGG
TACTAGCTTGTAGCACCATCCAAAGGTCAGTGGATATCTGACCCCTGGCCCTGGTGTGTAGTTCTGCTAA
TCAGGGAAGTAGCCTTGTGTGTGGTAGATCCACAGATCAAGGATATCTTGTCTTCTTTGGGAGTGAATTA
GCCCTTCCAACTACTAAGTTTGTAGTACATATTTAACAAATACAATTTCTTTAAAATGAAAATAATTCAG
AGGAATCACAGGTTTAGAGTAAATGAAACCACAGGTAATTGGCAGTGGTAATAGGGTATGGGGTGGGAAG
TTTGGGATGATTTTGGTTAGCTTGAGTTATCCAGTTGATCCAGACATGATAAGATACATTGATGAGTTTG
GACAAACCACAACTAGAATGCAGTGAAAAAAATGCTTTATTTGTGAAATTTGTGATGCTATTGCTTTATT
TGTAACCATTATAAGCTGCAATAAACAAGTTGATCTCCCGATCCGTCGACGTCAGGTGGCACTTTTCGGG
GAAATGTGCGCGGAACCCCTATTTGTTTATTTTTCTAAATACATTCAAATATGTATCCGCTCATGAGACA
ATAACCCTGATAAATGCTTCAATAATATTGAAAAAGGAAGAGTATGAGTATTCAACATTTCCGTGTCGCC
CTTATTCCCTTTTTTGCGGCATTTTGCCTTCCTGTTTTTGCTCACCCAGAAACGCTGGTGAAAGTAAAAG
ATGCTGAAGATCAGTTGGGTGCACGAGTGGGTTACATCGAACTGGATCTCAACAGCGGTAAGATCCTTGA
GAGTTTTCGCCCCGAAGAACGTTTTCCAATGATGAGCACTTTTAAAGTTCTGCTATGTGGCGCGGTATTA
TCCCGTATTGACGCCGGGCAAGAGCAACTCGGTCGCCGCATACACTATTCTCAGAATGACTTGGTTGAGT
ACTCACCAGTCACAGAAAAGCATCTTACGGATGGCATGACAGTAAGAGAATTATGCAGTGCTGCCATAAC
CATGAGTGATAACACTGCGGCCAACTTACTTCTGACAACGATCGGAGGACCGAAGGAGCTAACCGCTTTT
TTGCACAACATGGGGGATCATGTAACTCGCCTTGATCGTTGGGAACCGGAGCTGAATGAAGCCATACCAA
ACGACGAGCGTGACACCACGATGCCTGTAGCAATGGCAACAACGTTGCGCAAACTATTAACTGGCGAACT
ACTTACTCTAGCTTCCCGGCAACAATTAATAGACTGGATGGAGGCGGATAAAGTTGCAGGACCACTTCTG
CGCTCGGCCCTTCCGGCTGGCTGGTTTATTGCTGATAAATCTGGAGCCGGTGAGCGTGGGTCTCGCGGTA
TCATTGCAGCACTGGGGCCAGATGGTAAGCCCTCCCGTATCGTAGTTATCTACACGACGGGGAGTCAGGC
AACTATGGATGAACGAAATAGACAGATCGCTGAGATAGGTGCCTCACTGATTAAGCATTGGTAACTGTCA
GACCAAGTTTACTCATATATACTTTAGATTGATTTAAAACTTCATTTTTAATTTAAAAGGATCTAGGTGA
AGATCCTTTTTGATAATCTCATGACCAAAATCCCTTAACGTGAGTTTTCGTTCCACTGAGCGTCAGACCC
CGTAGAAAAGATCAAAGGATCTTCTTGAGATCCTTTTTTTCTGCGCGTAATCTGCTGCTTGCAAACAAAA
AAACCACCGCTACCAGCGGTGGTTTGTTTGCCGGATCAAGAGCTACCAACTCTTTTTCCGAAGGTAACTG
GCTTCAGCAGAGCGCAGATACCAAATACTGTTCTTCTAGTGTAGCCGTAGTTAGGCCACCACTTCAAGAA
CTCTGTAGCACCGCCTACATACCTCGCTCTGCTAATCCTGTTACCAGTGGCTGCTGCCAGTGGCGATAAG
TCGTGTCTTACCGGGTTGGACTCAAGACGATAGTTACCGGATAAGGCGCAGCGGTCGGGCTGAACGGGGG
GTTCGTGCACACAGCCCAGCTTGGAGCGAACGACCTACACCGAACTGAGATACCTACAGCGTGAGCTATG
AGAAAGCGCCACGCTTCCCGAAGGGAGAAAGGCGGACAGGTATCCGGTAAGCGGCAGGGTCGGAACAGGA
GAGCGCACGAGGGAGCTTCCAGGGGGAAACGCCTGGTATCTTTATAGTCCTGTCGGGTTTCGCCACCTCT
GACTTGAGCGTCGATTTTTGTGATGCTCGTCAGGGGGGCGGAGCCTATGGAAAAACGCCAGCAACGCGGC
CTTTTTACGGTTCCTGGCCTTTTGCTGGCCTTTTGCTCACATGTTCTTTCCTGCGTTATCCCCTGATTCT
GTGGATAACCGTATTACCGCCTTTGAGTGAGCTGATACCGCTCGCCGCAGCCGAACGACCGAGCGCAGCG
AGTCAGTGAGCGAGGAAGCGGAAGAGCGCCCAATACGCAAACCGCCTCTCCCCGCGCGTTGGCCGATTCA
TTAATGCAGCTGGCACGACAGGTTTCCCGACTGGAAAGCGGGCAGTGAGCGCAACGCAATTAATGTGAGT
TAGCTCACTCATTAGGCACCCCAGGCTTTACACTTTATGCTTCCGGCTCGTATGTTGTGTGGAATTGTGA
GCGGATAACAATTTCACACAGGAAACAGCTATGACCATGATTACGCCAAGCTCTAGCTAGAGGTCGACGG
TAAACGCTAGCAATGTCAAGGCCTCTCACTCTCTGATATTCATTTCTTTGCAAGTTATAAATACTGAATA
ATAAGATGACATGAACTACTACTGCTAGAGATTTTCCACACTGACTAAAAGGGTCTGAGGGATCTCTAGT
TACCAGAGTCACACAACAGACGGGCACACACTACTTGAAGCACTCAAGGCAAGCTTTATTGAGGCTTAAG
CAGTGGGTTCCCTAGTTAGCCAGAGAGCTCCCAGGCTCAGATCTGGTCTAACCAGAGAGACCCAGTACAG
GCAAAAAGCAGCTGCTTATATGCAGGATCTGAGGGCTCGCCACTCCCCAGTCCCGCCCAGGCCACGCCTC
CCTGGAAAGTCCCCAGCGGAAAGTCCCTTGTAGCAAGCTCGATATCAGCAGTTCTTGAAGTACTCCGGAT
GCAGCTCTCGGGCCACGTGATGAAATGCTAGGCGGCTGTCAAACCTCCACTCTAACACTTCTCTCTCCGG
GTCATCCATCCCATGCAGGCTCACAGGGTGTAACAAGCTGGTGTTCTCTCCTTTATTGGCCTCTTCTACC
TTATCTGGCTCAACTGGTACTAGCTTGTAGCACCATCCAAAGGTCAGTGGATATCTGACCCCTGGCCCTG
GTGTGTAGTTCTGCTAATCAGGGAAGTAGCCTTGTGTGTGGTAGATCCACAGATCAAGGATATCTTGTCT
TCGTTGGGAGTGAATTAGCCCTTCCAGTCCCCTCTTTTCTTTTAAAAAGTGGCTAAGATCTACAGCTGCC
TTGTAAGTCATTGGTCTTAAAGGTACCTGAGGTGTGACTGGAAAACCCACCTCCTCCTCCTCTTGTGCTT
CTAGCCAGGCACAATCAGCATTGGTAGCTGCTGTATTGCTACTTGTGATTGCTCCATGTTTTTCTAGGTC
TCGACTGCAGAATTAATTCCAGGCGGGGAGGCGGCCCAAAGGGAGATCCGACTCGTCTGAGGGCGAAGGC
GAAGACGCGGAAGAGGCCGCAGAGCCGGCAGCAGGCCGCGGGAAGGAAGGTCCGCTGGATTGAGGGCCGA
AGGGACGTAGCAGAAGGACGTCCCGCGCAGAATCCAGGTGGCAACACAGGCGAGCAGCCATGGAAAGGAC
GTCAGCTTCCCCGACAACACCACGGAATTGTCAGTGCCCAACAGCCGAGCCCCTGTCCAGCAGCGGGCAA
GGCAGGCGGCGATGAGTTCCGCCGTGGCAATAGGGAGGGGGAAAGCGAAAGTCCCGGAAAGGAGCTGACA
GGTGGTGGCAATGCCCCAACCAGTGGGGGTTGCGTCAGCAAACACAGTGCACACCACGCCACGTTGCCTG
ACAACGGGCCACAACTCCTCATAAAGAGACAGCAACCAGGATTTATACAAGGAGGAGAAAATGAAAGCCA
TACGGGAAGCAATAGCATGATACAAAGGCATTAAAGCAGCGTATCCACATAGCGTAAAAGGAGCAACATA
GTTAAGAATACCAGTCAATCTTTCACAAATTTTGTAATCCAGAGGTTGATTGTTCCAGACGCGTTCAGGC
ACCGGGCTTGCGGGTCATGCACCAGGTGCGCGGTCCTTCGGGCACCTCGACGTCGGCGGTGACGGTGAAG
CCGAGCCGCTCGTAGAAGGGGAGGTTGCGGGGCGCGGAGGTCTCCAGGAAGGCGGGCACCCCGGCGCGCT
CGGCCGCCTCCACTCCGGGGAGCACGACGGCGCTGCCCAGACCCTTGCCCTGGTGGTCGGGCGAGACGCC
GACGGTGGCCAGGAACCACGCGGGCTCCTTGGGCCGGTGCGGCGCCAGGAGGCCTTCCATCTGTTGCTGC
GCGGCCAGCCGGGAACCGCTCAACTCGGCCATGCGCGGGCCGATCTCGGCGAACACCGCCCCCGCTTCGA
CGCTCTCCGGCGTGGTCCAGACCGCCACCGCGGCGCCGTCGTCCGCGACCCACACCTTGCCGATGTCGAG
CCCGACGCGCGTGAGGAAGAGTTCTTGCAGCTCGGTGACCCGCTCGATGTGGCGGTCCGGGTCGACGGTG
TGGCGCGTGGCGGGGTAGTCGGCGAACGCGGCGGCGAGGGTGCGTACGGCCCGGGGGACGTCGTCGCGGG
TGGCGAGGCGCACCGTGGGCTTGTACTCGGTCATGGTCGCGTTTTGCAAAAGCCTAGGCCTCCAAAAAAG
CCTCCTCACTACTTCTGGAATAGCTCAGAGGCCGAGGCGGCCTCGGCCTCTGCATAAATAAAAAAAATTA
GTCAGCCATGGGGCGGAGAATGGGCGGAACTGGGCGGAGTTAGGGGCGGGATGGGCGGAGTTAGGGGCGG
GACTATGGTTGCTGACTAATTGAGATGCATGCTTTGCATACTTCTGCCTGCTGGGGAGCCTGGGGACTTT
CCACACCTGGTTGCTGACTAATTGAGATGCATGCTTTGCATACTTCTGCCTGCTGGGGAGCCTGGGGACT
TTCCACACCCTAACTGACACACATTCGCGCGTTTACCCGGGGAGCATGTCAAGGTCAAAATCGTCAAGAG
CGTCAGCAGGCAGCATATCAAGGTCAAAGTCGTCAAGGGCATCGGCTGGGAGCATGTCTAAGTCAAAATC
GTCAAGGGCGTCGGTCGGCCCGCCGCTTTCGCACTTTAGCTGTTTCTCCAGGCCACATATGATTAGTTCC
AGGCCGAAAAGGAAGGCAGGTTCGGCTCCCTGCCGGTCGAACAGCTCAATTGCTTGTTTCAGAAGTGGGG
GCATAGAATCGGTGGTAGGTGTCTCTCTTTCCTCTTTTGCTACTTGATGCTCCTGTTCCTCCAATACGCA
GCCCAGTGTAAAGTGGCCCACGGCGGACAGAGCGTACAGTGCGTTCTCCAGGGAGAAGCCTTGCTGACAC
AGGAACGCGAGCTGATTTTCCAGGGTTTCGTACTGTTTCTCTGTTGGGCGGGTGCCGAGATGCACTTTAG
CCCCGTCGCGATGTGAGAGGAGAGCACAGCGGTATGACTTGGCGTTGTTCCGCAGAAAGTCTTGCCATGA
CTCGCCTTCCAGGGGGCAGGAGTGGGTATGATGCCTGTCCAGCATCTCGATTGGCAGGGCATCGAGCAGG
GCCCGCTTGTTCTTCACGTGCCAGTACAGGGTAGGCTGCTCAACTCCCAGCTTTTGAGCGAGTTTCCTTG
TCGTCAGGCCTTCGATACCGACTCCATTGAGTAATTCCAGAGCAGAGTTTATGACTTTGCTCTTGTCCAG
TCTAGACATGGTAATTCGATGATCCCCCTGGGGAGAGAGGTCGGTGATTCGGTCAACGAGGGAGCCGACT
GCCGACGTGCGCTCCGGAGGCTTGCAGAATGCGGAACACCGCGCGGGCAGGAACAGGGCCCACACTACCG
CCCCACACCCCGCCTCCCGCACCGCCCCTTCCCGGCCGCTGCTCTCGGCGCGCCCTGCTGAGCAGCCGCT
ATTGGCCACAGCCCATCGCGGTCGGCGCGCTGCCATTGCTCCCTGGCGCTGTCCGTCTGCGAGGGTACTA
GTGAGACGTGCGGCTTCCGTTTGTCACGTCCGGCACGCCGCGAACCGCAAGGAACCTTCCCGACTTAGGG
GCGGAGCAGGAAGCGTCGCCGGGGGGCCCACAAGGGTAGCGGCGAAGATCCGGGTGACGCTGCGAACGGA
CGTGAAGAATGTGCGAGACCCAGGGTCGGCGCCGCTGCGTTTCCCGGAACCACGCCCAGAGCAGCCGCGT
CCCTGCGCAAACCCAGGGCTGCCTTGGAAAAGGCGCAACCCCAACCCCGTGGAATTATC
Features (pLannotate 1.2.2; 25 found; start..end, strand, type, name):
      6..373     +  promoter       TRE3GS promoter: 3rd-generation Tet-responsive promoter that can be activated by binding of Tet-On® 3G, modified to eliminate binding sites for endogenous mammalian transcription factors
    399..4280    +  CDS            ICP4: ICP4_HHV11 - Also known as IE175. Experimental evidence at protein level: Swiss-Prot protein existence level 1. Plays an essential role in the regulation of viral gene expression by both activating and repressing host RNA polymerase II- mediated transcription. Binds with high affinity to the sequence 5'- ATCGTC-3'. Activates transcription by recruiting a form of the host TFIID to promoters and stabilizing the pre-initiation complex formation. Negatively regulates its own transcription. This immediate early (IE) protein is absolutely necessary for the transition from IE transcription to later v
   4479..4613    -  polyA_signal   SV40 poly(A) signal: SV40 polyadenylation signal
   4657..4772    -  misc_feature   cPPT/CTS: central polypurine tract and central termination sequence of HIV-1 (lacking the first T)
   4787..4887    -  CDS            Rev (fragment): human immunodeficiency virus 1 (HIV-1) Rev protein; rev; enhances nuclear export of unspliced and incompletely spliced viral mRNAs
   5264..5497    -  misc_feature   RRE: The Rev response element (RRE) of HIV-1 allows for Rev-dependent mRNA export from the nucleus to the cytoplasm.
   5672..6010    -  CDS            HIV-1 gag (fragment): gag protein from human immunodeficiency virus 1; gag
   5994..6119    -  misc_feature   HIV-1 Ψ: packaging signal of human immunodeficiency virus type 1
   6166..6423    -  LTR            5' LTR (truncated): truncated 5' long terminal repeat (LTR) from HIV-1
   6471..6800    -  CDS            nef (fragment): NEF_HV1BR - Experimental evidence at protein level: Swiss-Prot protein existence level 1. Extracellular Nef protein targets CD4(+) T-lymphocytes for apoptosis by interacting with CXCR4 surface receptors (PubMed:14990729). From Human immunodeficiency virus type 1 group M subtype B (isolate BRU/LAI) (HIV-1).
   6967..7101    -  polyA_signal   SV40 poly(A) signal: SV40 polyadenylation signal
   7149..7253    +  promoter       AmpR promoter: bla
   7254..8114    +  CDS            AmpR: β-lactamase; bla; confers resistance to ampicillin, carbenicillin, and related antibiotics
   8285..8873    +  rep_origin     ori: high-copy-number ColE1/pMB1/pBR322/pUC origin of replication
   9056..9148    +  CDS            lacI (fragment): lac repressor; lacI; The lac repressor binds to the lac operator to inhibit transcription in E. coli. This inhibition can be relieved by adding lactose or isopropyl-β-D-thiogalactopyranoside (IPTG).
   9161..9182    +  protein_bind   CAP binding site: CAP binding activates transcription in the presence of cAMP. E. coli catabolite activator protein
   9197..9227    +  promoter       lac promoter: promoter for the E. coli lac operon
   9231..9253    +  protein_bind   lac operator (fragment): The lac repressor binds to the lac operator to inhibit transcription in E. coli. This inhibition can be relieved by adding lactose or isopropyl-β-D-thiogalactopyranoside (IPTG). lac repressor encoded by lacI
   9403..9660    -  LTR            5' LTR (truncated): truncated 5' long terminal repeat (LTR) from HIV-1
   9708..10226   -  CDS            nef (fragment): NEF_HV1BR - Experimental evidence at protein level: Swiss-Prot protein existence level 1. Extracellular Nef protein targets CD4(+) T-lymphocytes for apoptosis by interacting with CXCR4 surface receptors (PubMed:14990729). From Human immunodeficiency virus type 1 group M subtype B (isolate BRU/LAI) (HIV-1).
  10243..10831   -  misc_feature   WPRE: woodchuck hepatitis virus posttranscriptional regulatory element
  10845..11444   -  CDS            PuroR: puromycin N-acetyltransferase; pac from Streptomyces alboniger; confers resistance to puromycin
  11453..11782   -  promoter       SV40 promoter: SV40 enhancer and early promoter
  11793..12539   -  CDS            Tet-On® 3G: modified rtTA protein that binds tightly to promoters containing the tet operator in the presence of doxycycline
  12558..13068   -  promoter       hPGK promoter: human phosphoglycerate kinase 1 promoter
