[The description below was written by a language model from this plasmid's Addgene catalogue record and pLannotate feature annotations shown in this document.]
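Description:
pLVX-TetOn-puro-ICP4-RR/LL is a 13,079 bp HIV-1-based lentiviral vector for doxycycline-inducible expression of a DNA-binding mutant of herpes simplex virus 1 ICP4 in mammalian cells. It is built on the all-in-one pLVX-TetOn-puro backbone. In bacteria it is maintained through a ColE1/pUC-type origin and selected with the ampicillin resistance gene. The depositor lists it as low copy and propagates it in a recombination-deficient strain, which is common practice for plasmids carrying repeated LTRs. The annotated lentiviral elements include two LTRs (both labelled by the annotation software as truncated 5' LTRs, with adjacent nef-derived fragments), the Ψ packaging signal with a partial gag sequence, the RRE, the cPPT/CTS and a WPRE. Together these support packaging of the vector RNA, its nuclear export and import, and improved transcript expression after integration.

The payload is a roughly 3.9 kb codon-optimized ICP4 open reading frame from the KOS strain, placed at the multiple cloning site under the TRE3GS promoter. It carries the R456L and R457L substitutions in the site-specific DNA-binding domain, and was assembled from two overlapping fragments that introduced the mutations. In the feature table, the TRE3GS–ICP4 cassette runs in the opposite direction to the lentiviral elements and to the constitutive cassette, and an SV40 polyadenylation signal is annotated beyond the ICP4 coding region. The constitutive cassette uses the human PGK promoter to drive the Tet-On 3G transactivator and an SV40 promoter to drive puromycin N-acetyltransferase. A single transduction therefore supplies the inducer-responsive activator, the drug selection marker and the inducible gene. ICP4 is the essential immediate-early transcriptional regulator of HSV-1. This mutant allows stable cell lines to be made in which ICP4 functions that depend on sequence-specific DNA binding can be separated from those that do not, in the absence of viral infection.
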