Addgene plasmid #250614: pLVX-TetOn-puro-ICP4-RR/LL
Purpose: Mammalian lentiviral vector for the inducible (TetOn) expression of codon-optimized HSV-1 ICP4 with a double amino acid substitution in the site-specific DNA binding domain (R456L-R457L)
Depositing lab: Liam Holt. Depositing organization: NYU Grossman School of Medicine. Publication: Herpes simplex virus 1 fluidizes the nucleus, enabling condensate formation. Herzog NL, Shu T, Kidiyoor GR, Keegan S, Korchi F, Chenoweth DM, Zhang H, Mohr I, Wilson AC, Holt LJ. Mol Cell. 2026 Mar 5;86(5):817-833.e7. doi: 10.1016/j.molcel.2026.02.005. PubMed 41795434.
Backbone
  Vector backbone: pLVX-TetOn-puro
  Backbone size w/o insert (bp): 9180
  Total vector size (bp): 13079
  Modifications to backbone: Insertion of two overlapping fragments from codon-optimized HSV-1 ICP4 at the MCS
  Vector type: Mammalian Expression, Lentiviral
  Selectable markers: Puromycin
Growth in bacteria
  Bacterial resistance: Ampicillin, 100 μg/mL
  Growth temperature: 37°C
  Growth strain: NEB Stable
  Copy number: Low Copy
Gene/Insert
  Gene/Insert name: ICP4-RR/LL (alt names: mDBD; RR/LL; R456L-R457L)
  Species: Herpes simplex virus 1 (KOS strain)
  Insert size (bp): 3885
  Mutation: ICP4 contains two point mutations in the site-specific DNA binding domain: R456L & R457L
  Promoter: TRE3GS promoter
  Cloning method: Other
  Sequencing primers: 5′ cgtaccacttcctaccctcgtaaagaattcgcaggctcttaaggccaccA; 3′ tcattggctgtccagcttagctcGCAGGGGAGGTGGTCTGggagggagaggggcatcg
Resource information
  A portion of this plasmid was derived from a plasmid made by: Cloned codon-optimized ICP4 from Addgene #250609 (pTRE-ICP4-BFP-Neo)
Terms and licenses: Academic/Nonprofit Terms; Industry Terms: Not Available to Industry
Depositor comments: Point mutations were introduced with overlapping overhangs and NEB HiFi DNA Assembly Cloning. Please visit https://doi.org/10.1101/2025.06.20.660750 for bioRxiv preprint.
How to cite: pLVX-TetOn-puro-ICP4-RR/LL was a gift from Liam Holt (Addgene plasmid # 250614 ; http://n2t.net/addgene:250614 ; RRID:Addgene_250614)
